Addgene plasmid #177263: pACE-Truncated-Kir3.2-StreptagII
Purpose: Expresses a truncated from of human Kir3.2 with a C-terminal streptagII in insect cells
Depositing lab: Arthur Laganowsky. Depositing organization: Texas A&M University. Publication: Entropy in the Molecular Recognition of Membrane Protein-Lipid Interactions. Qiao P, Schrecke S, Walker T, McCabe JW, Lyu J, Zhu Y, Zhang T, Kumar S, Clemmer D, Russell DH, Laganowsky A. J Phys Chem Lett. 2021 Dec 30;12(51):12218-12224. doi: 10.1021/acs.jpclett.1c03750. Epub 2021 Dec 20. PubMed 34928154.
Backbone
  Vector backbone: pACEBac1
  Backbone manufacturer: Geneva Biotech
  Total vector size (bp): 3714
  Vector type: Insect Expression
  Selectable markers: Gentamicin
Growth in bacteria
  Bacterial resistance: Gentamicin, 10 μg/mL
  Growth temperature: 37°C
  Growth strain: DH5alpha
  Copy number: High Copy
Gene/Insert
  Gene/Insert name: G-protein-gated inward rectifying potassium channel 2 (alt names: GIRK2; Kir3.2)
  Species: H. sapiens (human)
  Mutation: Residues 49-378
  Entrez Gene: KCNJ6 (a.k.a. BIR1, GIRK-2, GIRK2, KATP-2, KATP2, KCNJ7, KIR3.2, KPLBS, hiGIRK2)
  Promoter: polyhedrin promoter
  Tag / fusion protein: StreptagII (C terminal on insert)
  Cloning method: Gibson Cloning
  Sequencing primers: 5′ gatcatggagataattaaaatgataaccatctcgc; 3′ GAAATTTGTGATGCTATTGC
Terms and licenses: Academic/Nonprofit Terms; Industry Terms: Not Available to Industry
How to cite: pACE-Truncated-Kir3.2-StreptagII was a gift from Arthur Laganowsky (Addgene plasmid # 177263 ; http://n2t.net/addgene:177263 ; RRID:Addgene_177263)
