[The description below was written by a language model from this plasmid's Addgene catalogue record and pLannotate feature annotations shown in this document.]
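Description:
pACE-Truncated-Kir3.2-StreptagII is a 3,714 bp insect-cell expression construct built on the pACEBac1 acceptor backbone, a baculovirus transfer vector. In E. coli it replicates from a high-copy ColE1/pUC-type origin and is selected with gentamicin through the aacC1 acetyltransferase gene (GmR), which is driven by a class 1 integron Pc promoter. The plasmid carries the left and right ends of Tn7 (Tn7L and Tn7R). In this vector family these ends allow Tn7 transposition of the resistance marker and expression cassette into a baculoviral bacmid, from which recombinant virus is generated. A single loxP site is also present. In this type of system it permits Cre-mediated fusion with other loxP-bearing plasmids to assemble multigene constructs, although nothing in the record indicates that this was done here.

The payload is a truncated form of human KCNJ6, which encodes the G-protein-gated inward rectifier potassium channel Kir3.2 (GIRK2). The insert covers residues 49–378 and was introduced by Gibson cloning. It lies downstream of the Autographa californica polyhedrin promoter, a very strong late baculoviral promoter, and is followed by an SV40 polyadenylation signal. According to the catalogue entry the protein carries a C-terminal Strep-tag II for affinity purification on Strep-Tactin-type resins. The tag is not annotated separately in the feature table. A short fragment annotated as a T7 gene 10B-derived solubility tag lies after the poly(A) signal, outside the expression cassette, and is probably an incidental match to backbone sequence.

The stated purpose is expression of the truncated channel in insect cells. The associated publication on membrane protein–lipid recognition suggests that the purified protein was used for biophysical studies of lipid binding.
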