Features (pLannotate 1.2.2; 10 found; start..end, strand, type, name):
     80..108     -  promoter       Pc promoter: intI1 (promoter lies within the coding sequence); class 1 integron promoter
    179..212     +  protein_bind   loxP: Cre-mediated recombination occurs in the 8-bp core sequence (GCATACAT). Cre recombinase
    289..380     +  promoter       polyhedrin promoter: polh from Autographa californica; promoter for the baculovirus polyhedrin gene
    397..1404    +  CDS            KCNJ6 (fragment): KCNJ6_HUMAN - Also known as GIRK2, KATP2, KCNJ7. Experimental evidence at protein level: Swiss-Prot protein existence level 1. This potassium channel may be involved in the regulation of insulin secretion by glucose and/or neurotransmitters acting through G- protein-coupled receptors. Inward rectifier potassium channels are characterized by a greater tendency to allow potassium to flow into the cell rather than out of it. Their voltage dependence is regulated by the concentration of extracellular potassium; as external potassium is raised, the voltage range of the channel opening shifts to mor
   1449..1583    +  polyA_signal   SV40 poly(A) signal: SV40 polyadenylation signal
   1612..1661    +  CDS            SET1 (fragment): solubility-enhancement tag derived from T7 phage gene 10B
   1704..1869    -  mobile_element Tn7L: mini-Tn7 element (left end of the Tn7 transposon) Tn7
   2059..2647    +  rep_origin     ori: high-copy-number ColE1/pMB1/pBR322/pUC origin of replication
   2782..3005    -  mobile_element Tn7R: mini-Tn7 element (right end of the Tn7 transposon) Tn7
   3072..3605    -  CDS            GmR: gentamycin acetyltransferase; aacC1; confers resistance to gentamycin
>Addgene plasmid #177263 | pACE-Truncated-Kir3.2-StreptagII | addgene full sequence | sequence record 353283 | Addgene NGS Result
CGCCACTGCGCCGTTACCACCGCTGCGTTCGGTCAAGGTTCTGGACCAGTTGCGTGAGCGCATACGCTAC
TTGCATTACAGTTTACGAACCGAACAGGCTTATGTCAACTGGGTTCGTGCCTTCATCCGTTTCCACGGTG
TGCGTCACCCGGCAACCTTGGGCAGCAGCGAAGTCGCCATAACTTCGTATAGCATACATTATACGAAGTT
ATCTGTAACTATAACGGTCCTAAGGTAGCGAGTTTAAACACTAGTATCGATTCGCGACCTACTCCGGAAT
ATTAATAGATCATGGAGATAATTAAAATGATAACCATCTCGCAAATAAATAAGTATTTTACTGTTTTCGT
AACAGTTTTGTAATAAAAAAACCTATAAATAACCGCCACCATGGCCACCAAAAGGAAAATCCAGAGGTAC
GTGAGGAAAGACGGAAAGTGCAATGTTCATCACGGCAACGTGAGGGAGACCTATCGCTACCTGACCGATA
TCTTCACCACATTAGTGGACCTGAAGTGGAGATTCAACCTATTGATTTTTGTCATGGTTTACACAGTGAC
CTGGCTCTTTTTTGGAATGATCTGGTGGTTGATCGCATACATACGGGGAGACATGGACCACATAGAGGAC
CCCTCCTGGACTCCTTGTGTTACCAACCTCAACGGGTTCGTCTCTGCTTTTTTATTCTCAATAGAGACAG
AAACCACCATTGGTTATGGCTACCGGGTCATCACAGATAAATGCCCGGAGGGAATTATTCTTCTCTTAAT
CCAATCTGTGTTGGGGTCCATTGTCAATGCATTCATGGTGGGATGCATGTTTGTAAAAATCTCTCAACCC
AAGAAGAGGGCAGAGACCCTGGTCTTTTCCACCCATGCAGTGATCTCCATGCGGGATGGGAAACTGTGCC
TGATGTTCCGGGTAGGGGACCTTAGGAATTCCCACATTGTGGAGGCTTCCATCAGAGCCAAGTTGATCAA
ATCCAAACAGACCTCGGAGGGGGAGTTCATCCCGTTGAACCAGACGGATATCAACGTAGGGTATTACACG
GGGGATGACCGTCTGTTTCTGGTGTCACCGCTGATCATTAGCCATGAAATTAACCAACAGAGTCCTTTCT
GGGAGATCTCCAAAGCCCAGCTGCCCAAAGAGGAACTGGAAATTGTGGTCATCCTAGAAGGAATGGTGGA
AGCCACAGGGATGACATGCCAAGCTCGAAGCTCCTACATCACCAGTGAGATCCTGTGGGGTTACCGGTTC
ACACCTGTCCTGACCCTGGAGGACGGGTTCTACGAAGTTGACTACAACAGCTTCCATGAGACCTATGAGA
CCAGCACCCCATCCCTTAGTGCCAAAGAGCTGGCCGAGTTAGCCAGCAGGGCAGAGGGTGGAGCTAGCTG
GTCACATCCACAGTTTGAGAAATAATAATGAATGCAATTGTTGTTGTTAACTTGTTTATTGCAGCTTATA
ATGGTTACAAATAAAGCAATAGCATCACAAATTTCACAAATAAAGCATTTTTTTCACTGCATTCTAGTTG
TGGTTTGTCCAAACTCATCAATGTATCTTATCATGTCTGGATCTGATCACTGCTTGAGCCTAGAAGATCC
GGCTGCTAACAAAGCCCGAAAGGAAGCTGAGTTGGCTGCTGCCACCGCTGAGCAATAACTATCATAACCC
CTAGGGTATACCCATCTAATTGGAACCAGATAAGTGAAATCTAGTTCCAAACTATTTTGTCATTTTTAAT
TTTCGTATTAGCTTACGACGCTACACCCAGTTCCCATCTATTTTGTCACTCTTCCCTAAATAATCCTTAA
AAACTCCATTTCCACCCCTCCCAGTTCCCAACTATTTTGTCCGCCCACAACCGGTTGACTTGGGTCAACT
GTCAGACCAAGTTTACTCATATATACTTTAGATTGATTTAAAACTTCATTTTTAATTTAAAAGGATCTAG
GTGAAGATCCTTTTTGATAATCTCATGACCAAAATCCCTTAACGTGAGTTTTCGTTCCACTGAGCGTCAG
ACCCCGTAGAAAAGATCAAAGGATCTTCTTGAGATCCTTTTTTTCTGCGCGTAATCTGCTGCTTGCAAAC
AAAAAAACCACCGCTACCAGCGGTGGTTTGTTTGCCGGATCAAGAGCTACCAACTCTTTTTCCGAAGGTA
ACTGGCTTCAGCAGAGCGCAGATACCAAATACTGTTCTTCTAGTGTAGCCGTAGTTAGGCCACCACTTCA
AGAACTCTGTAGCACCGCCTACATACCTCGCTCTGCTAATCCTGTTACCAGTGGCTGCTGCCAGTGGCGA
TAAGTCGTGTCTTACCGGGTTGGACTCAAGACGATAGTTACCGGATAAGGCGCAGCGGTCGGGCTGAACG
GGGGGTTCGTGCACACAGCCCAGCTTGGAGCGAACGACCTACACCGAACTGAGATACCTACAGCGTGAGC
TATGAGAAAGCGCCACGCTTCCCGAAGGGAGAAAGGCGGACAGGTATCCGGTAAGCGGCAGGGTCGGAAC
AGGAGAGCGCACGAGGGAGCTTCCAGGGGGAAACGCCTGGTATCTTTATAGTCCTGTCGGGTTTCGCCAC
CTCTGACTTGAGCGTCGATTTTTGTGATGCTCGTCAGGGGGGCGGAGCCTATGGAAAAACGCCAGCAACG
CGGCCTTTTTACGGTTCCTGGCCTTTTGCTGGCCTTTTGCTCACATGTTCTTTCCTGCGTTATCCCCTGA
TTGACTTGGGTCGCTCTTCCTGTGGATGCGCAGATGCCCTGCGTAAGCGGGTGTGGGCGGACAATAAAGT
CTTAAACTGAACAAAATAGATCTAAACTATGACAATAAAGTCTTAAACTAGACAGAATAGTTGTAAACTG
AAATCAGTCCAGTTATGCTGTGAAAAAGCATACTGGACTTTTGTTATGGCTAAAGCAAACTCTTCATTTT
CTGAAGTGCAAATTGCCCGTCGTATTAAAGAGGGGCGTGGCCAAGGGCATGTAAAGACTATATTCGCGGC
GTTGTGACAATTTACCGAACAACTCCGCGGCCGGGAAGCCGATCTCGGCTTGAACGAATTGTTAGGTGGC
GGTACTTGGGTCGATATCAAAGTGCATCACTTCTTCCCGTATGCCCAACTTTGTATAGAGAGCCACTGCG
GGATCGTCACCGTAATCTGCTTGCACGTAGATCACATAAGCACCAAGCGCGTTGGCCTCATGCTTGAGGA
GATTGATGAGCGCGGTGGCAATGCCCTGCCTCCGGTGCTCGCCGGAGACTGCGAGATCATAGATATAGAT
CTCACTACGCGGCTGCTCAAACTTGGGCAGAACGTAAGCCGCGAGAGCGCCAACAACCGCTTCTTGGTCG
AAGGCAGCAAGCGCGATGAATGTCTTACTACGGAGCAAGTTCCCGAGGTAATCGGAGTCCGGCTGATGTT
GGGAGTAGGTGGCTACGTCTCCGAACTCACGACCGAAAAGATCAAGAGCAGCCCGCATGGATTTGACTTG
GTCAGGGCCGAGCCTACATGTGCGAATGATGCCCATACTTGAGCCACCTAACTTTGTTTTAGGGCGACTG
CCCTGCTGCGTAACATCGTTGCTGCTGCGTAACATCGTTGCTGCTCCATAACATCAAACATCGACCCACG
GCGTAACGCGCTTGCTGCTTGGATGCCCGAGGCATAGACTGTACAAAAAAACAGTCATAACAAGCCATGA
AAAC
